Addgene plasmid #230269: AiP12947 - pAAV-AiE0454m-minBG-SYFP2-WPRE3-BGHpA (Alias: CN2947)
Purpose: AiE0454m is an enhancer sequence, designed to drive AAV-mediated transgene expression in specific populations of brain cells
Depositing lab: Allen Institute for Brain Science & Boaz Levi. Depositing organization: Allen Institute. Publication: A suite of enhancer AAVs and transgenic mouse lines for genetic access to cortical cell types. Ben-Simon Y, Hooper M, Narayan S, Daigle TL, Dwivedi D, Way SW, Oster A, Stafford DA, Mich JK, Taormina MJ, Martinez RA, Opitz-Araya X, Roth JR, Alexander JR, Allen S, Amster A, Arbuckle J, Ayala A, Baker PM, Bakken TE, Barcelli T, Barta S, Bendrick J, Bertagnolli D, Bielstein C, Bishwakarma P, Bowlus J, Boyer G, Brouner K, Casian B, Casper T, Chakka AB, Chakrabarty R, Chance RK, Chavan S, Clark M, Colbert K, Collman F, Daniel S, Departee M, DiValentin P, Donadio N, Dotson N, Egdorf T, Fliss T, Gabitto M, Garcia J, Gary A, Gasperini M, Gloe J, Goldy J, Gore BB, Graybuck L, Greisman N, Haeseleer F, Halterman C, Haradon Z, Hastings SD, Helback O, Ho W, Hockemeyer D, Huang C, Huff S, Hunker A, Johansen N, Jones D, Juneau Z, Kalmbach B, Kannan M, Khem S, Kussick E, Kutsal R, Larsen R, Lee C, Lee AY, Leibly M, Lenz GH, Li S, Liang E, Lusk N, Madigan Z, Malloy J, Malone J, McCue R, Melchor J, Mollenkopf T, Moosman S, Morin E, Newman D, Ng L, Ngo K, Omstead V, Otto S, Oyama A, Pena N, Pham T, Phillips E, Pom CA, Potekhina L, Ransford S, Ray PL, Rette D, Reynoldson C, Rimorin C, Rocha D, Ruiz A, Sanchez REA, Sawyer L, Sedeno-Cortes A, Sevigny JP, Shapovalova N, Shepard N, Shulga L, Sigler AR, Siverts L, Soliman S, Somasundaram S, Staats B, Stewart K, Szelenyi E, Tieu M, Trader C, Tran A, van Velthoven CTJ, Walker M, Wang Y, Weed N, Wirthlin M, Wood T, Wynalda B, Yao Z, Zhou T, Ariza J, Dee N, Reding M, Ronellenfitch K, Mufti S, Sunkin SM, Smith KA, Esposito L, Waters J, Thyagarajan B, Yao S, Lein ES, Zeng H, Levi BP, Ngai J, Ting JT, Tasic B. Cell. 2025 May 16:S0092-8674(25)00513-6. doi: 10.1016/j.cell.2025.05.002. PubMed 40403729.
Backbone
  Vector backbone: pAAV2
  Vector type: AAV
Growth in bacteria
  Bacterial resistance: Ampicillin, 100 μg/mL
  Growth temperature: 37°C
  Growth strain: NEB Stable
  Copy number: High Copy
Gene/Insert
  Gene/Insert name: SYFP2
  Species: Synthetic
  Promoter: minBG
  Cloning method: Gibson Cloning
Terms and licenses: Academic/Nonprofit Terms; Industry Terms: Not Available to Industry
How to cite: AiP12947 - pAAV-AiE0454m-minBG-SYFP2-WPRE3-BGHpA (Alias: CN2947) was a gift from Allen Institute for Brain Science & Boaz Levi (Addgene plasmid # 230269 ; http://n2t.net/addgene:230269 ; RRID:Addgene_230269)
