[The description below was written by a language model from this plasmid's Addgene catalogue record and pLannotate feature annotations shown in this document.]
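Description:
AiP12947 - pAAV-AiE0454m-minBG-SYFP2-WPRE3-BGHpA (alias CN2947) is an AAV transfer plasmid on a pAAV2 backbone, built to package an enhancer-driven fluorescent reporter into recombinant adeno-associated virus. In bacteria it is maintained at high copy through a ColE1/pUC-type origin and selected with ampicillin via the β-lactamase gene and its own promoter. The backbone also carries an f1/M13 phage origin and small remnants of the pBR322 bom and rop regions.

The payload lies between two AAV2 inverted terminal repeats, which provide the signals for replication and packaging of the viral genome. According to the catalogue entry, the AiE0454m enhancer sits upstream of the minBG minimal promoter. Neither element is picked up by the automated annotation, but an unannotated stretch of several hundred bases between the left ITR and the reporter is consistent with their presence. The minimal promoter has little activity by itself, so the enhancer is intended to determine which cells express the transgene. The reporter is SYFP2, a rapidly maturing monomeric yellow fluorescent protein. It is followed by WPRE3, a shortened woodchuck hepatitis virus posttranscriptional element (annotated as two WPRE fragments) that boosts transcript expression, and then by the bovine growth hormone polyadenylation signal.

Two sequence records are given, a depositor sequence of 4,698 nt and a sequencing result of 4,687 nt, with the same feature order. In the sequencing result the left ITR is detected only as short fragments, whereas the depositor sequence shows it intact. The stated purpose is AAV-mediated transgene expression in specific populations of brain cells, but the record does not say which population AiE0454m targets.
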