Features (pLannotate 1.2.2; 13 found; start..end, strand, type, name):
      1..141     -  repeat_region  AAV2 ITR: inverted terminal repeat of adeno-associated virus serotype 2 inverted
    716..1432    +  CDS            SYFP2: SYFP2 is a basic (constitutively fluorescent) yellow fluorescent protein published in 2006, derived from Aequorea victoria. It is reported to be a very rapidly-maturing monomer with moderate acid sensitivity.
   1472..1629    +  misc_feature   WPRE (fragment): woodchuck hepatitis virus posttranscriptional regulatory element
   1635..1715    +  misc_feature   WPRE (fragment): woodchuck hepatitis virus posttranscriptional regulatory element
   1732..1843    +  polyA_signal   bGH poly(A) signal: bovine growth hormone polyadenylation signal
   1961..2101    +  repeat_region  AAV2 ITR: inverted terminal repeat of adeno-associated virus serotype 2 inverted
   2106..2157    -  misc_feature   bom (fragment): basis of mobility region from pBR322
   2176..2556    +  rep_origin     M13 ori (sequence partly withheld): M13 bacteriophage origin of replication; arrow indicates direction of (+) strand synthesis
   2632..2681    -  misc_feature   bom (fragment): basis of mobility region from pBR322
   2783..2818    -  CDS            rop (fragment): Rop protein, which maintains plasmids at low copy number; rop
   2913..3017    +  promoter       AmpR promoter: bla
   3018..3878    +  CDS            AmpR: β-lactamase; bla; confers resistance to ampicillin, carbenicillin, and related antibiotics
   4049..4637    +  rep_origin     ori: high-copy-number ColE1/pMB1/pBR322/pUC origin of replication
>Addgene plasmid #230269 | AiP12947 - pAAV-AiE0454m-minBG-SYFP2-WPRE3-BGHpA (Alias: CN2947) | depositor full sequence | sequence record 452757 | Full Sequence
CCTGCAGGCAGCTGCGCGCTCGCTCGCTCACTGAGGCCGCCCGGGCAAAGCCCGGGCGTCGGGCGACCTT
TGGTCGCCCGGCCTCAGTGAGCGAGCGAGCGCGCAGAGAGGGAGTGGCCAACTCCATCACTAGGGGTTCC
TGCGGCCGCACGCGTTGTAAGAGCCATTGCAGCGACCTCAGAGGCTCTCGGACTGCTTGGCTCTGTTTCT
CTCATCGCTATCTTTTACCAATTTGCTACTGATTTCCCTCTTATGCTTTCCTCTTCTCCTTACATACAAA
GCCAGTATAAACACGTACATACGTTTATACTTAGCCCATGTCCTGTGAGTTGTTCCAAATGCTTACATAT
TCCTGATTTCACTATAACTCATCTAATGAGTCATAAACAAATTTGAATGCATTCAACTTCTGAATCAAGT
GAGTCCTGGTATTGTGTAATCTAAAATAGGTGAGGGCTTTCCGGTTTATTTTTGGCACTAAGCAAGCACT
CTACCTCATGAGCTATACCTCTATCATAAAACATACTGTTAAAGAATTCAAAATGATATAAAAAATAAGA
TGGAATTCTTACCTAAGTATTCAGGTGTTCCCATGATTTCCCGAAGCTCACTTGCAGAGCTCGGGCTGGG
CATAAAAGTCAGGGCAGAGCCATCTATTGCTTACATTTGCTTCTGGGATCCAGATCTTTCGAAGCTAGCG
CTACCGGTCGCCACCATGGTGAGCAAGGGCGAGGAGCTGTTCACCGGGGTGGTGCCCATCCTGGTCGAGC
TGGACGGCGACGTAAACGGCCACAAGTTCAGCGTGTCCGGCGAGGGCGAGGGCGATGCCACCTACGGCAA
GCTGACCCTGAAGCTGATCTGCACCACCGGCAAGCTGCCCGTGCCCTGGCCCACCCTCGTGACCACCCTG
GGCTACGGCGTGCAGTGCTTCGCCCGCTACCCCGACCACATGAAGCAGCACGACTTCTTCAAGTCCGCCA
TGCCCGAAGGCTACGTCCAGGAGCGCACCATCTTCTTCAAGGACGACGGCAACTACAAGACCCGCGCCGA
GGTGAAGTTCGAGGGCGACACCCTGGTGAACCGCATCGAGCTGAAGGGCATCGACTTCAAGGAGGACGGC
AACATCCTGGGGCACAAGCTGGAGTACAACTACAACAGCCACAACGTCTATATCACCGCCGACAAGCAGA
AGAACGGCATCAAGGCCAACTTCAAGATCCGCCACAACATCGAGGACGGCGGCGTGCAGCTCGCCGACCA
CTACCAGCAGAACACCCCCATCGGCGACGGCCCCGTGCTGCTGCCCGACAACCACTACCTGAGCTACCAG
TCCAAGCTGAGCAAAGACCCCAACGAGAAGCGCGATCACATGGTCCTGCTGGAGTTCGTGACCGCCGCCG
GGATCACTCTCGGCATGGACGAGCTGTACAAGTAAGTCGACGGCGCGCCGCGGCCGCGAATTCGATATCA
TAATCAACCTCTGGATTACAAAATTTGTGAAAGATTGACTGGTATTCTTAACTATGTTGCTCCTTTTACG
CTATGTGGATACGCTGCTTTAATGCCTTTGTATCATGCTATTGCTTCCCGTATGGCTTTCATTTTCTCCT
CCTTGTATAAATCCTGGTTAGTTCTTGCCACGGCGGAACTCATCGCCGCCTGCCTTGCCCGCTGCTGGAC
AGGGGCTCGGCTGTTGGGCACTGACAATTCCGTGGCTCGAGAGATCTTCGACTGTGCCTTCTAGTTGCCA
GCCATCTGTTGTTTGCCCCTCCCCCGTGCCTTCCTTGACCCTGGAAGGTGCCACTCCCACTGTCCTTTCC
TAATAAAATGAGGAAATTGCATCGCATTGTCTGAGTAGGTGTCATTCTATTCTGGGGGGTGGGGTGGGGC
AGGACAGCAAGGGGGAGGATTGGGAAGACAATAGCAGGCATGAGATCTCACGTGCGGACCGAGCGGCCGC
AGGAACCCCTAGTGATGGAGTTGGCCACTCCCTCTCTGCGCGCTCGCTCGCTCACTGAGGCCGGGCGACC
AAAGGTCGCCCGACGCCCGGGCTTTGCCCGGGCGGCCTCAGTGAGCGAGCGAGCGCGCAGCTGCCTGCAG
GGGCGCCTGATGCGGTATTTTCTCCTTACGCATCTGTGCGGTATTTCACACCGCATA
[142 nt withheld, positions 2158-2299]
C
[141 nt withheld, positions 2301-2441]
CCTTTGACGTTGGAGTCCACGTTCTTT
[37 nt withheld, positions 2469-2505]
ACCCTATCTCGGGCTATTCTTTTGATTTATAAGGGATTTTGCCGATTTCGGCCTATTGGTTAAAAAATGA
GCTGATTTAACAAAAATTTAACGCGAATTTTAACAAAATATTAACGTTTACAATTTTATGGTGCACTCTC
AGTACAATCTGCTCTGATGCCGCATAGTTAAGCCAGCCCCGACACCCGCCAACACCCGCTGACGCGCCCT
GACGGGCTTGTCTGCTCCCGGCATCCGCTTACAGACAAGCTGTGACCGTCTCCGGGAGCTGCATGTGTCA
GAGGTTTTCACCGTCATCACCGAAACGCGCGAGACGAAAGGGCCTCGTGATACGCCTATTTTTATAGGTT
AATGTCATGATAATAATGGTTTCTTAGACGTCAGGTGGCACTTTTCGGGGAAATGTGCGCGGAACCCCTA
TTTGTTTATTTTTCTAAATACATTCAAATATGTATCCGCTCATGAGACAATAACCCTGATAAATGCTTCA
ATAATATTGAAAAAGGAAGAGTATGAGTATTCAACATTTCCGTGTCGCCCTTATTCCCTTTTTTGCGGCA
TTTTGCCTTCCTGTTTTTGCTCACCCAGAAACGCTGGTGAAAGTAAAAGATGCTGAAGATCAGTTGGGTG
CACGAGTGGGTTACATCGAACTGGATCTCAACAGCGGTAAGATCCTTGAGAGTTTTCGCCCCGAAGAACG
TTTTCCAATGATGAGCACTTTTAAAGTTCTGCTATGTGGCGCGGTATTATCCCGTATTGACGCCGGGCAA
GAGCAACTCGGTCGCCGCATACACTATTCTCAGAATGACTTGGTTGAGTACTCACCAGTCACAGAAAAGC
ATCTTACGGATGGCATGACAGTAAGAGAATTATGCAGTGCTGCCATAACCATGAGTGATAACACTGCGGC
CAACTTACTTCTGACAACGATCGGAGGACCGAAGGAGCTAACCGCTTTTTTGCACAACATGGGGGATCAT
GTAACTCGCCTTGATCGTTGGGAACCGGAGCTGAATGAAGCCATACCAAACGACGAGCGTGACACCACGA
TGCCTGTAGCAATGGCAACAACGTTGCGCAAACTATTAACTGGCGAACTACTTACTCTAGCTTCCCGGCA
ACAATTAATAGACTGGATGGAGGCGGATAAAGTTGCAGGACCACTTCTGCGCTCGGCCCTTCCGGCTGGC
TGGTTTATTGCTGATAAATCTGGAGCCGGTGAGCGTGGGTCTCGCGGTATCATTGCAGCACTGGGGCCAG
ATGGTAAGCCCTCCCGTATCGTAGTTATCTACACGACGGGGAGTCAGGCAACTATGGATGAACGAAATAG
ACAGATCGCTGAGATAGGTGCCTCACTGATTAAGCATTGGTAACTGTCAGACCAAGTTTACTCATATATA
CTTTAGATTGATTTAAAACTTCATTTTTAATTTAAAAGGATCTAGGTGAAGATCCTTTTTGATAATCTCA
TGACCAAAATCCCTTAACGTGAGTTTTCGTTCCACTGAGCGTCAGACCCCGTAGAAAAGATCAAAGGATC
TTCTTGAGATCCTTTTTTTCTGCGCGTAATCTGCTGCTTGCAAACAAAAAAACCACCGCTACCAGCGGTG
GTTTGTTTGCCGGATCAAGAGCTACCAACTCTTTTTCCGAAGGTAACTGGCTTCAGCAGAGCGCAGATAC
CAAATACTGTCCTTCTAGTGTAGCCGTAGTTAGGCCACCACTTCAAGAACTCTGTAGCACCGCCTACATA
CCTCGCTCTGCTAATCCTGTTACCAGTGGCTGCTGCCAGTGGCGATAAGTCGTGTCTTACCGGGTTGGAC
TCAAGACGATAGTTACCGGATAAGGCGCAGCGGTCGGGCTGAACGGGGGGTTCGTGCACACAGCCCAGCT
TGGAGCGAACGACCTACACCGAACTGAGATACCTACAGCGTGAGCTATGAGAAAGCGCCACGCTTCCCGA
AGGGAGAAAGGCGGACAGGTATCCGGTAAGCGGCAGGGTCGGAACAGGAGAGCGCACGAGGGAGCTTCCA
GGGGGAAACGCCTGGTATCTTTATAGTCCTGTCGGGTTTCGCCACCTCTGACTTGAGCGTCGATTTTTGT
GATGCTCGTCAGGGGGGCGGAGCCTATGGAAAAACGCCAGCAACGCGGCCTTTTTACGGTTCCTGGCCTT
TTGCTGGCCTTTTGCTCACATGT
