Features (pLannotate 1.2.2; 14 found; start..end, strand, type, name):
      1..589     +  rep_origin     ori: high-copy-number ColE1/pMB1/pBR322/pUC origin of replication
    662..689     +  repeat_region  AAV2 ITR (fragment): inverted terminal repeat of adeno-associated virus serotype 2 inverted
    718..745     +  repeat_region  AAV2 ITR (fragment): inverted terminal repeat of adeno-associated virus serotype 2 inverted
   1355..2071    +  CDS            SYFP2: SYFP2 is a basic (constitutively fluorescent) yellow fluorescent protein published in 2006, derived from Aequorea victoria. It is reported to be a very rapidly-maturing monomer with moderate acid sensitivity.
   2111..2268    +  misc_feature   WPRE (fragment): woodchuck hepatitis virus posttranscriptional regulatory element
   2274..2354    +  misc_feature   WPRE (fragment): woodchuck hepatitis virus posttranscriptional regulatory element
   2371..2482    +  polyA_signal   bGH poly(A) signal: bovine growth hormone polyadenylation signal
   2600..2740    +  repeat_region  AAV2 ITR: inverted terminal repeat of adeno-associated virus serotype 2 inverted
   2745..2796    -  misc_feature   bom (fragment): basis of mobility region from pBR322
   2815..3270    +  rep_origin     f1 ori (sequence partly withheld): f1 bacteriophage origin of replication; arrow indicates direction of (+) strand synthesis
   3271..3320    -  misc_feature   bom (fragment): basis of mobility region from pBR322
   3422..3457    -  CDS            rop (fragment): Rop protein, which maintains plasmids at low copy number; rop
   3552..3656    +  promoter       AmpR promoter: bla
   3657..4517    +  CDS            AmpR: β-lactamase; bla; confers resistance to ampicillin, carbenicillin, and related antibiotics
>Addgene plasmid #230269 | AiP12947 - pAAV-AiE0454m-minBG-SYFP2-WPRE3-BGHpA (Alias: CN2947) | addgene full sequence | sequence record 467825 | Addgene NGS Result
TTGAGATCCTTTTTTTCTGCGCGTAATCTGCTGCTTGCAAACAAAAAAACCACCGCTACCAGCGGTGGTT
TGTTTGCCGGATCAAGAGCTACCAACTCTTTTTCCGAAGGTAACTGGCTTCAGCAGAGCGCAGATACCAA
ATACTGTTCTTCTAGTGTAGCCGTAGTTAGGCCACCACTTCAAGAACTCTGTAGCACCGCCTACATACCT
CGCTCTGCTAATCCTGTTACCAGTGGCTGCTGCCAGTGGCGATAAGTCGTGTCTTACCGGGTTGGACTCA
AGACGATAGTTACCGGATAAGGCGCAGCGGTCGGGCTGAACGGGGGGTTCGTGCACACAGCCCAGCTTGG
AGCGAACGACCTACACCGAACTGAGATACCTACAGCGTGAGCTATGAGAAAGCGCCACGCTTCCCGAAGG
GAGAAAGGCGGACAGGTATCCGGTAAGCGGCAGGGTCGGAACAGGAGAGCGCACGAGGGAGCTTCCAGGG
GGAAACGCCTGGTATCTTTATAGTCCTGTCGGGTTTCGCCACCTCTGACTTGAGCGTCGATTTTTGTGAT
GCTCGTCAGGGGGGCGGAGCCTATGGAAAAACGCCAGCAACGCGGCCTTTTTACGGTTCCTGGCCTTTTG
CTGGCCTTTTGCTCACATGTCCTGCAGGCAGCTGCGCGCTCGCTCGCTCACTGAGGCCGCCCGGGCGTCG
GGCGACCTTTGGTCGCCCGGCCTCAGTGAGCGAGCGAGCGCGCAGAGAGGGAGTGGCCAACTCCATCACT
AGGGGTTCCTGCGGCCGCACGCGTTGTAAGAGCCATTGCAGCGACCTCAGAGGCTCTCGGACTGCTTGGC
TCTGTTTCTCTCATCGCTATCTTTTACCAATTTGCTACTGATTTCCCTCTTATGCTTTCCTCTTCTCCTT
ACATACAAAGCCAGTATAAACACGTACATACGTTTATACTTAGCCCATGTCCTGTGAGTTGTTCCAAATG
CTTACATATTCCTGATTTCACTATAACTCATCTAATGAGTCATAAACAAATTTGAATGCATTCAACTTCT
GAATCAAGTGAGTCCTGGTATTGTGTAATCTAAAATAGGTGAGGGCTTTCCGGTTTATTTTTGGCACTAA
GCAAGCACTCTACCTCATGAGCTATACCTCTATCATAAAACATACTGTTAAAGAATTCAAAATGATATAA
AAAATAAGATGGAATTCTTACCTAAGTATTCAGGTGTTCCCATGATTTCCCGAAGCTCACTTGCAGAGCT
CGGGCTGGGCATAAAAGTCAGGGCAGAGCCATCTATTGCTTACATTTGCTTCTGGGATCCAGATCTTTCG
AAGCTAGCGCTACCGGTCGCCACCATGGTGAGCAAGGGCGAGGAGCTGTTCACCGGGGTGGTGCCCATCC
TGGTCGAGCTGGACGGCGACGTAAACGGCCACAAGTTCAGCGTGTCCGGCGAGGGCGAGGGCGATGCCAC
CTACGGCAAGCTGACCCTGAAGCTGATCTGCACCACCGGCAAGCTGCCCGTGCCCTGGCCCACCCTCGTG
ACCACCCTGGGCTACGGCGTGCAGTGCTTCGCCCGCTACCCCGACCACATGAAGCAGCACGACTTCTTCA
AGTCCGCCATGCCCGAAGGCTACGTCCAGGAGCGCACCATCTTCTTCAAGGACGACGGCAACTACAAGAC
CCGCGCCGAGGTGAAGTTCGAGGGCGACACCCTGGTGAACCGCATCGAGCTGAAGGGCATCGACTTCAAG
GAGGACGGCAACATCCTGGGGCACAAGCTGGAGTACAACTACAACAGCCACAACGTCTATATCACCGCCG
ACAAGCAGAAGAACGGCATCAAGGCCAACTTCAAGATCCGCCACAACATCGAGGACGGCGGCGTGCAGCT
CGCCGACCACTACCAGCAGAACACCCCCATCGGCGACGGCCCCGTGCTGCTGCCCGACAACCACTACCTG
AGCTACCAGTCCAAGCTGAGCAAAGACCCCAACGAGAAGCGCGATCACATGGTCCTGCTGGAGTTCGTGA
CCGCCGCCGGGATCACTCTCGGCATGGACGAGCTGTACAAGTAAGTCGACGGCGCGCCGCGGCCGCGAAT
TCGATATCATAATCAACCTCTGGATTACAAAATTTGTGAAAGATTGACTGGTATTCTTAACTATGTTGCT
CCTTTTACGCTATGTGGATACGCTGCTTTAATGCCTTTGTATCATGCTATTGCTTCCCGTATGGCTTTCA
TTTTCTCCTCCTTGTATAAATCCTGGTTAGTTCTTGCCACGGCGGAACTCATCGCCGCCTGCCTTGCCCG
CTGCTGGACAGGGGCTCGGCTGTTGGGCACTGACAATTCCGTGGCTCGAGAGATCTTCGACTGTGCCTTC
TAGTTGCCAGCCATCTGTTGTTTGCCCCTCCCCCGTGCCTTCCTTGACCCTGGAAGGTGCCACTCCCACT
GTCCTTTCCTAATAAAATGAGGAAATTGCATCGCATTGTCTGAGTAGGTGTCATTCTATTCTGGGGGGTG
GGGTGGGGCAGGACAGCAAGGGGGAGGATTGGGAAGACAATAGCAGGCATGAGATCTCACGTGCGGACCG
AGCGGCCGCAGGAACCCCTAGTGATGGAGTTGGCCACTCCCTCTCTGCGCGCTCGCTCGCTCACTGAGGC
CGGGCGACCAAAGGTCGCCCGACGCCCGGGCTTTGCCCGGGCGGCCTCAGTGAGCGAGCGAGCGCGCAGC
TGCCTGCAGGGGCGCCTGATGCGGTATTTTCTCCTTACGCATCTGTGCGGTATTTCACACCGCATA
[95 nt withheld, positions 2797-2891]
T
[46 nt withheld, positions 2893-2938]
C
[141 nt withheld, positions 2940-3080]
CCTTTGACGTTGGAGTCCACGTTCTTT
[37 nt withheld, positions 3108-3144]
ACTCTATCTCGGGCTATTCTTTTGATTTATAAGGGATTTTGCCGATTTCGGTCTATTGGTTAAAAAATGA
GCTGATTTAACAAAAATTTAACGCGAATTTTAACAAAATATTAACGTTTACAATTTTATGGTGCACTCTC
AGTACAATCTGCTCTGATGCCGCATAGTTAAGCCAGCCCCGACACCCGCCAACACCCGCTGACGCGCCCT
GACGGGCTTGTCTGCTCCCGGCATCCGCTTACAGACAAGCTGTGACCGTCTCCGGGAGCTGCATGTGTCA
GAGGTTTTCACCGTCATCACCGAAACGCGCGAGACGAAAGGGCCTCGTGATACGCCTATTTTTATAGGTT
AATGTCATGATAATAATGGTTTCTTAGACGTCAGGTGGCACTTTTCGGGGAAATGTGCGCGGAACCCCTA
TTTGTTTATTTTTCTAAATACATTCAAATATGTATCCGCTCATGAGACAATAACCCTGATAAATGCTTCA
ATAATATTGAAAAAGGAAGAGTATGAGTATTCAACATTTCCGTGTCGCCCTTATTCCCTTTTTTGCGGCA
TTTTGCCTTCCTGTTTTTGCTCACCCAGAAACGCTGGTGAAAGTAAAAGATGCTGAAGATCAGTTGGGTG
CACGAGTGGGTTACATCGAACTGGATCTCAACAGCGGTAAGATCCTTGAGAGTTTTCGCCCCGAAGAACG
TTTTCCAATGATGAGCACTTTTAAAGTTCTGCTATGTGGCGCGGTATTATCCCGTATTGACGCCGGGCAA
GAGCAACTCGGTCGCCGCATACACTATTCTCAGAATGACTTGGTTGAGTACTCACCAGTCACAGAAAAGC
ATCTTACGGATGGCATGACAGTAAGAGAATTATGCAGTGCTGCCATAACCATGAGTGATAACACTGCGGC
CAACTTACTTCTGACAACGATCGGAGGACCGAAGGAGCTAACCGCTTTTTTGCACAACATGGGGGATCAT
GTAACTCGCCTTGATCGTTGGGAACCGGAGCTGAATGAAGCCATACCAAACGACGAGCGTGACACCACGA
TGCCTGTAGCAATGGCAACAACGTTGCGCAAACTATTAACTGGCGAACTACTTACTCTAGCTTCCCGGCA
ACAATTAATAGACTGGATGGAGGCGGATAAAGTTGCAGGACCACTTCTGCGCTCGGCCCTTCCGGCTGGC
TGGTTTATTGCTGATAAATCTGGAGCCGGTGAGCGTGGGTCTCGCGGTATCATTGCAGCACTGGGGCCAG
ATGGTAAGCCCTCCCGTATCGTAGTTATCTACACGACGGGGAGTCAGGCAACTATGGATGAACGAAATAG
ACAGATCGCTGAGATAGGTGCCTCACTGATTAAGCATTGGTAACTGTCAGACCAAGTTTACTCATATATA
CTTTAGATTGATTTAAAACTTCATTTTTAATTTAAAAGGATCTAGGTGAAGATCCTTTTTGATAATCTCA
TGACCAAAATCCCTTAACGTGAGTTTTCGTTCCACTGAGCGTCAGACCCCGTAGAAAAGATCAAAGGATC
TTC
